>Addgene plasmid #185490 | pCMV-T7-nSpCas9(H840A)-BPNLS(SV40)-3xFLAG-P2A-EGFP (HES140) | addgene full sequence | sequence record 362676 | Addgene NGS Result
TCAATGGGTGGAGTATTTACGGTAAACTGCCCACTTGGCAGTACATCAAGTGTATCATATGCCAAGTACG
CCCCCTATTGACGTCAATGACGGTAAATGGCCCGCCTGGCATTATGCCCAGTACATGACCTTATGGGACT
TTCCTACTTGGCAGTACATCTACGTATTAGTCATCGCTATTACCATGGTGATGCGGTTTTGGCAGTACAT
CAATGGGCGTGGATAGCGGTTTGACTCACGGGGATTTCCAAGTCTCCACCCCATTGACGTCAATGGGAGT
TTGTTTTGGCACCAAAATCAACGGGACTTTCCAAAATGTCGTAACAACTCCGCCCCATTGACGCAAATGG
GCGGTAGGCGTGTACGGTGGGAGGTCTATATAAGCAGAGCTGGTTTAGTGAACCGTCAGATCCGCTAGAG
ATCCGCGGCCGCTAATACGACTCACTATAGGGAGAGCCGCCACCATGGACAAGAAGTACAGCATCGGCCT
GGACATCGGCACCAACTCTGTGGGCTGGGCCGTGATCACCGACGAGTACAAGGTGCCCAGCAAGAAATTC
AAGGTGCTGGGCAACACCGACCGGCACAGCATCAAGAAGAACCTGATCGGAGCCCTGCTGTTCGACAGCG
GCGAAACAGCCGAGGCCACCCGGCTGAAGAGAACCGCCAGAAGAAGATACACCAGACGGAAGAACCGGAT
CTGCTATCTGCAAGAGATCTTCAGCAACGAGATGGCCAAGGTGGACGACAGCTTCTTCCACAGACTGGAA
GAGTCCTTCCTGGTGGAAGAGGATAAGAAGCACGAGCGGCACCCCATCTTCGGCAACATCGTGGACGAGG
TGGCCTACCACGAGAAGTACCCCACCATCTACCACCTGAGAAAGAAACTGGTGGACAGCACCGACAAGGC
CGACCTGCGGCTGATCTATCTGGCCCTGGCCCACATGATCAAGTTCCGGGGCCACTTCCTGATCGAGGGC
GACCTGAACCCCGACAACAGCGACGTGGACAAGCTGTTCATCCAGCTGGTGCAGACCTACAACCAGCTGT
TCGAGGAAAACCCCATCAACGCCAGCGGCGTGGACGCCAAGGCCATCCTGTCTGCCAGACTGAGCAAGAG
CAGACGGCTGGAAAATCTGATCGCCCAGCTGCCCGGCGAGAAGAAGAATGGCCTGTTCGGAAACCTGATT
GCCCTGAGCCTGGGCCTGACCCCCAACTTCAAGAGCAACTTCGACCTGGCCGAGGATGCCAAACTGCAGC
TGAGCAAGGACACCTACGACGACGACCTGGACAACCTGCTGGCCCAGATCGGCGACCAGTACGCCGACCT
GTTTCTGGCCGCCAAGAACCTGTCCGACGCCATCCTGCTGAGCGACATCCTGAGAGTGAACACCGAGATC
ACCAAGGCCCCCCTGAGCGCCTCTATGATCAAGAGATACGACGAGCACCACCAGGACCTGACCCTGCTGA
AAGCTCTCGTGCGGCAGCAGCTGCCTGAGAAGTACAAAGAGATTTTCTTCGACCAGAGCAAGAACGGCTA
CGCCGGCTACATTGACGGCGGAGCCAGCCAGGAAGAGTTCTACAAGTTCATCAAGCCCATCCTGGAAAAG
ATGGACGGCACCGAGGAACTGCTCGTGAAGCTGAACAGAGAGGACCTGCTGCGGAAGCAGCGGACCTTCG
ACAACGGCAGCATCCCCCACCAGATCCACCTGGGAGAGCTGCACGCCATTCTGCGGCGGCAGGAAGATTT
TTACCCATTCCTGAAGGACAACCGGGAAAAGATCGAGAAGATCCTGACCTTCCGCATCCCCTACTACGTG
GGCCCTCTGGCCAGGGGAAACAGCAGATTCGCCTGGATGACCAGAAAGAGCGAGGAAACCATCACCCCCT
GGAACTTCGAGGAAGTGGTGGACAAGGGCGCTTCCGCCCAGAGCTTCATCGAGCGGATGACCAACTTCGA
TAAGAACCTGCCCAACGAGAAGGTGCTGCCCAAGCACAGCCTGCTGTACGAGTACTTCACCGTGTATAAC
GAGCTGACCAAAGTGAAATACGTGACCGAGGGAATGAGAAAGCCCGCCTTCCTGAGCGGCGAGCAGAAAA
AGGCCATCGTGGACCTGCTGTTCAAGACCAACCGGAAAGTGACCGTGAAGCAGCTGAAAGAGGACTACTT
CAAGAAAATCGAGTGCTTCGACTCCGTGGAAATCTCCGGCGTGGAAGATCGGTTCAACGCCTCCCTGGGC
ACATACCACGATCTGCTGAAAATTATCAAGGACAAGGACTTCCTGGACAATGAGGAAAACGAGGACATTC
TGGAAGATATCGTGCTGACCCTGACACTGTTTGAGGACAGAGAGATGATCGAGGAACGGCTGAAAACCTA
TGCCCACCTGTTCGACGACAAAGTGATGAAGCAGCTGAAGCGGCGGAGATACACCGGCTGGGGCAGGCTG
AGCCGGAAGCTGATCAACGGCATCCGGGACAAGCAGTCCGGCAAGACAATCCTGGATTTCCTGAAGTCCG
ACGGCTTCGCCAACAGAAACTTCATGCAGCTGATCCACGACGACAGCCTGACCTTTAAAGAGGACATCCA
GAAAGCCCAGGTGTCCGGCCAGGGCGATAGCCTGCACGAGCACATTGCCAATCTGGCCGGCAGCCCCGCC
ATTAAGAAGGGCATCCTGCAGACAGTGAAGGTGGTGGACGAGCTCGTGAAAGTGATGGGCCGGCACAAGC
CCGAGAACATCGTGATCGAAATGGCCAGAGAGAACCAGACCACCCAGAAGGGACAGAAGAACAGCCGCGA
GAGAATGAAGCGGATCGAAGAGGGCATCAAAGAGCTGGGCAGCCAGATCCTGAAAGAACACCCCGTGGAA
AACACCCAGCTGCAGAACGAGAAGCTGTACCTGTACTACCTGCAGAATGGGCGGGATATGTACGTGGACC
AGGAACTGGACATCAACCGGCTGTCCGACTACGATGTGGACGCCATCGTGCCTCAGAGCTTTCTGAAGGA
CGACTCCATCGACAACAAGGTGCTGACCAGAAGCGACAAGAACCGGGGCAAGAGCGACAACGTGCCCTCC
GAAGAGGTCGTGAAGAAGATGAAGAACTACTGGCGGCAGCTGCTGAACGCCAAGCTGATTACCCAGAGAA
AGTTCGACAATCTGACCAAGGCCGAGAGAGGCGGCCTGAGCGAACTGGATAAGGCCGGCTTCATCAAGAG
ACAGCTGGTGGAAACCCGGCAGATCACAAAGCACGTGGCACAGATCCTGGACTCCCGGATGAACACTAAG
TACGACGAGAATGACAAGCTGATCCGGGAAGTGAAAGTGATCACCCTGAAGTCCAAGCTGGTGTCCGATT
TCCGGAAGGATTTCCAGTTTTACAAAGTGCGCGAGATCAACAACTACCACCACGCCCACGACGCCTACCT
GAACGCCGTCGTGGGAACCGCCCTGATCAAAAAGTACCCTAAGCTGGAAAGCGAGTTCGTGTACGGCGAC
TACAAGGTGTACGACGTGCGGAAGATGATCGCCAAGAGCGAGCAGGAAATCGGCAAGGCTACCGCCAAGT
ACTTCTTCTACAGCAACATCATGAACTTTTTCAAGACCGAGATTACCCTGGCCAACGGCGAGATCCGGAA
GCGGCCTCTGATCGAGACAAACGGCGAAACCGGGGAGATCGTGTGGGATAAGGGCCGGGATTTTGCCACC
GTGCGGAAAGTGCTGAGCATGCCCCAAGTGAATATCGTGAAAAAGACCGAGGTGCAGACAGGCGGCTTCA
GCAAAGAGTCTATCCTGCCCAAGAGGAACAGCGATAAGCTGATCGCCAGAAAGAAGGACTGGGACCCTAA
GAAGTACGGCGGCTTCGACAGCCCCACCGTGGCCTATTCTGTGCTGGTGGTGGCCAAAGTGGAAAAGGGC
AAGTCCAAGAAACTGAAGAGTGTGAAAGAGCTGCTGGGGATCACCATCATGGAAAGAAGCAGCTTCGAGA
AGAATCCCATCGACTTTCTGGAAGCCAAGGGCTACAAAGAAGTGAAAAAGGACCTGATCATCAAGCTGCC
TAAGTACTCCCTGTTCGAGCTGGAAAACGGCCGGAAGAGAATGCTGGCCTCTGCCGGCGAACTGCAGAAG
GGAAACGAACTGGCCCTGCCCTCCAAATATGTGAACTTCCTGTACCTGGCCAGCCACTATGAGAAGCTGA
AGGGCTCCCCCGAGGATAATGAGCAGAAACAGCTGTTTGTGGAACAGCACAAGCACTACCTGGACGAGAT
CATCGAGCAGATCAGCGAGTTCTCCAAGAGAGTGATCCTGGCCGACGCTAATCTGGACAAAGTGCTGTCC
GCCTACAACAAGCACCGGGATAAGCCCATCAGAGAGCAGGCCGAGAATATCATCCACCTGTTTACCCTGA
CCAATCTGGGAGCCCCTGCCGCCTTCAAGTACTTTGACACCACCATCGACCGGAAGAGGTACACCAGCAC
CAAAGAGGTGCTGGACGCCACCCTGATCCACCAGAGCATCACCGGCCTGTACGAGACACGGATCGACCTG
TCTCAGCTGGGAGGCGACGGATCCGGCGGAGGCGGAAGCGGGAAAAGAACCGCCGACGGCAGCGAATTCG
AGCCCAAGAAGAAGAGGAAAGTCTCGAGCGGAGGCGACTACAAAGACCATGACGGTGATTATAAAGATCA
TGACATCGATTACAAGGATGACGATGACAAGGGAGGCGGTGGAAGCGGCGCAACAAACTTCTCTCTGCTG
AAACAAGCCGGAGATGTCGAAGAGAATCCTGGACCGATGGTGAGCAAGGGCGAGGAGCTGTTCACCGGGG
TGGTGCCCATCCTGGTCGAGCTGGACGGCGACGTAAACGGCCACAAGTTCAGCGTGTCCGGCGAGGGCGA
GGGCGATGCCACCTACGGCAAGCTGACCCTGAAGTTCATCTGCACCACCGGCAAGCTGCCCGTGCCCTGG
CCCACCCTCGTGACCACCCTGACCTACGGCGTGCAGTGCTTCAGCCGCTACCCCGACCACATGAAGCAGC
ACGACTTCTTCAAGTCCGCCATGCCCGAAGGCTACGTCCAGGAGCGCACCATCTTCTTCAAGGACGACGG
CAACTACAAGACCCGCGCCGAGGTGAAGTTCGAGGGCGACACCCTGGTGAACCGCATCGAGCTGAAGGGC
ATCGACTTCAAGGAGGACGGCAACATCCTGGGGCACAAGCTGGAGTACAACTACAACAGCCACAACGTCT
ATATCATGGCCGACAAGCAGAAGAACGGCATCAAGGTGAACTTCAAGATCCGCCACAACATCGAGGACGG
CAGCGTGCAGCTCGCCGACCACTACCAGCAGAACACCCCCATCGGCGACGGCCCCGTGCTGCTGCCCGAC
AACCACTACCTGAGCACCCAGTCCGCCCTGAGCAAAGACCCCAACGAGAAGCGCGATCACATGGTCCTGC
TGGAGTTCGTGACCGCCGCCGGGATCACTCTCGGCATGGACGAGCTGTACAAGTGACCGGTCATCATCAC
CATCACCATTGAGTTTAAACCCGCTGATCAGCCTCGACTGTGCCTTCTAGTTGCCAGCCATCTGTTGTTT
GCCCCTCCCCCGTGCCTTCCTTGACCCTGGAAGGTGCCACTCCCACTGTCCTTTCCTAATAAAATGAGGA
AATTGCATCGCATTGTCTGAGTAGGTGTCATTCTATTCTGGGGGGTGGGGTGGGGCAGGACAGCAAGGGG
GAGGATTGGGAAGACAATAGCAGGCATGCTGGGGATGCGGTGGGCTCTATGGCTTCTGAGGCGGAAAGAA
CCAGCTGGGGCTCGATACCGTCGACCTCTAGCTAGAGCTTGGCGTAATCATGGTCATAGCTGTTTCCTGT
GTGAAATTGTTATCCGCTCACAATTCCACACAACATACGAGCCGGAAGCATAAAGTGTAAAGCCTAGGGT
GCCTAATGAGTGAGCTAACTCACATTAATTGCGTTGCGCTCACTGCCCGCTTTCCAGTCGGGAAACCTGT
CGTGCCAGCTGCATTAATGAATCGGCCAACGCGCGGGGAGAGGCGGTTTGCGTATTGGGCGCTCTTCCGC
TTCCTCGCTCACTGACTCGCTGCGCTCGGTCGTTCGGCTGCGGCGAGCGGTATCAGCTCACTCAAAGGCG
GTAATACGGTTATCCACAGAATCAGGGGATAACGCAGGAAAGAACATGTGAGCAAAAGGCCAGCAAAAGG
CCAGGAACCGTAAAAAGGCCGCGTTGCTGGCGTTTTTCCATAGGCTCCGCCCCCCTGACGAGCATCACAA
AAATCGACGCTCAAGTCAGAGGTGGCGAAACCCGACAGGACTATAAAGATACCAGGCGTTTCCCCCTGGA
AGCTCCCTCGTGCGCTCTCCTGTTCCGACCCTGCCGCTTACCGGATACCTGTCCGCCTTTCTCCCTTCGG
GAAGCGTGGCGCTTTCTCATAGCTCACGCTGTAGGTATCTCAGTTCGGTGTAGGTCGTTCGCTCCAAGCT
GGGCTGTGTGCACGAACCCCCCGTTCAGCCCGACCGCTGCGCCTTATCCGGTAACTATCGTCTTGAGTCC
AACCCGGTAAGACACGACTTATCGCCACTGGCAGCAGCCACTGGTAACAGGATTAGCAGAGCGAGGTATG
TAGGCGGTGCTACAGAGTTCTTGAAGTGGTGGCCTAACTACGGCTACACTAGAAGAACAGTATTTGGTAT
CTGCGCTCTGCTGAAGCCAGTTACCTTCGGAAAAAGAGTTGGTAGCTCTTGATCCGGCAAACAAACCACC
GCTGGTAGCGGTGGTTTTTTTGTTTGCAAGCAGCAGATTACGCGCAGAAAAAAAGGATCTCAAGAAGATC
CTTTGATCTTTTCTACGGGGTCTGACGCTCAGTGGAACGAAAACTCACGTTAAGGGATTTTGGTCATGAG
ATTATCAAAAAGGATCTTCACCTAGATCCTTTTAAATTAAAAATGAAGTTTTAAATCAATCTAAAGTATA
TATGAGTAAACTTGGTCTGACAGTTACCAATGCTTAATCAGTGAGGCACCTATCTCAGCGATCTGTCTAT
TTCGTTCATCCATAGTTGCCTGACTCCCCGTCGTGTAGATAACTACGATACGGGAGGGCTTACCATCTGG
CCCCAGTGCTGCAATGATACCGCGAGACCCACGCTCACCGGCTCCAGATTTATCAGCAATAAACCAGCCA
GCCGGAAGGGCCGAGCGCAGAAGTGGTCCTGCAACTTTATCCGCCTCCATCCAGTCTATTAATTGTTGCC
GGGAAGCTAGAGTAAGTAGTTCGCCAGTTAATAGTTTGCGCAACGTTGTTGCCATTGCTACAGGCATCGT
GGTGTCACGCTCGTCGTTTGGTATGGCTTCATTCAGCTCCGGTTCCCAACGATCAAGGCGAGTTACATGA
TCCCCCATGTTGTGCAAAAAAGCGGTTAGCTCCTTCGGTCCTCCGATCGTTGTCAGAAGTAAGTTGGCCG
CAGTGTTATCACTCATGGTTATGGCAGCACTGCATAATTCTCTTACTGTCATGCCATCCGTAAGATGCTT
TTCTGTGACTGGTGAGTACTCAACCAAGTCATTCTGAGAATAGTGTATGCGGCGACCGAGTTGCTCTTGC
CCGGCGTCAATACGGGATAATACCGCGCCACATAGCAGAACTTTAAAAGTGCTCATCATTGGAAAACGTT
CTTCGGGGCGAAAACTCTCAAGGATCTTACCGCTGTTGAGATCCAGTTCGATGTAACCCACTCGTGCACC
CAACTGATCTTCAGCATCTTTTACTTTCACCAGCGTTTCTGGGTGAGCAAAAACAGGAAGGCAAAATGCC
GCAAAAAAGGGAATAAGGGCGACACGGAAATGTTGAATACTCATACTCTTCCTTTTTCAATATTATTGAA
GCATTTATCAGGGTTATTGTCTCATGAGCGGATACATATTTGAATGTATTTAGAAAAATAAACAAATAGG
GGTTCCGCGCACATTTCCCCGAAAAGTGCCACCTGACGTCGACGGATCGGGAGATCGATCTCCCGATCCC
CTAGGGTCGACTCTCAGTACAATCTGCTCTGATGCCGCATAGTTAAGCCAGTATCTGCTCCCTGCTTGTG
TGTTGGAGGTCGCTGAGTAGTGCGCGAGCAAAATTTAAGCTACAACAAGGCAAGGCTTGACCGACAATTG
CATGAAGAATCTGCTTAGGGTTAGGCGTTTTGCGCTGCTTCGCGATGTACGGGCCAGATATACGCGTTGA
CATTGATTATTGACTAGTTATTAATAGTAATCAATTACGGGGTCATTAGTTCATAGCCCATATATGGAGT
TCCGCGTTACATAACTTACGGTAAATGGCCCGCCTGGCTGACCGCCCAACGACCCCCGCCCATTGACGTC
AATAATGACGTATGTTCCCATAGTAACGCCAATAGGGACTTTCCATTGACG
Features (pLannotate 1.2.2; 18 found; start..end, strand, type, name):
    188..391     +  promoter       CMV promoter: human cytomegalovirus (CMV) immediate early promoter
    433..451     +  promoter       T7 promoter: promoter for bacteriophage T7 RNA polymerase
    465..2183    +  CDS            Cas9(N): N-terminal portion of Streptococcus pyogenes Cas9 (Zetsche et al., 2015)
   2070..4568    +  CDS            Cas9(C): C-terminal portion of Streptococcus pyogenes Cas9 (Zetsche et al., 2015)
   4656..4721    +  CDS            3xFLAG: three tandem FLAG® epitope tags, followed by an enterokinase cleavage site
   4797..5513    +  CDS            EGFP: EGFP is a basic (constitutively fluorescent) green fluorescent protein published in 1996, derived from Aequorea victoria. It is reported to be a rapidly-maturing weak dimer with moderate acid sensitivity.
   5568..5792    +  polyA_signal   bGH poly(A) signal: bovine growth hormone polyadenylation signal
   5796..5817    +  promoter       SV40 promoter (fragment): SV40 enhancer and early promoter
   5822..5838    +  misc_feature   MCS (fragment): pBluescript multiple cloning site
   5887..5903    -  protein_bind   lac operator: The lac repressor binds to the lac operator to inhibit transcription in E. coli. This inhibition can be relieved by adding lactose or isopropyl-β-D-thiogalactopyranoside (IPTG). lac repressor encoded by lacI
   5911..5941    -  promoter       lac promoter: promoter for the E. coli lac operon
   5956..5977    -  protein_bind   CAP binding site: CAP binding activates transcription in the presence of cAMP. E. coli catabolite activator protein
   5990..6082    -  CDS            lacI (fragment): lac repressor; lacI; The lac repressor binds to the lac operator to inhibit transcription in E. coli. This inhibition can be relieved by adding lactose or isopropyl-β-D-thiogalactopyranoside (IPTG).
   6265..6853    -  rep_origin     ori: high-copy-number ColE1/pMB1/pBR322/pUC origin of replication
   7024..7884    -  CDS            AmpR: β-lactamase; bla; confers resistance to ampicillin, carbenicillin, and related antibiotics
   7885..7989    -  promoter       AmpR promoter: bla
   8060..8104    -  misc_feature   bom (fragment): basis of mobility region from pBR322
   8259..187     +  enhancer       CMV enhancer (across the origin): human cytomegalovirus immediate early enhancer
