[The description below was written by a language model from this plasmid's Addgene catalogue record and pLannotate feature annotations shown in this document.]
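Description:
pCMV-T7-nSpCas9(H840A)-BPNLS(SV40)-3xFLAG-P2A-EGFP (HES140) is an 8.45 kb mammalian expression and in vitro transcription plasmid built on the JDS246 backbone. It is propagated in E. coli as a high-copy plasmid through a ColE1/pUC-type origin and selected with ampicillin via the β-lactamase gene. The remaining bacterial elements in the annotation (lac promoter/operator, CAP site, and fragments of lacI, bom, an SV40 promoter and a pBluescript MCS) are backbone remnants with no evident role in the payload. No mammalian selection marker is annotated.

The payload is a single open reading frame encoding human-codon-usage Streptococcus pyogenes Cas9 carrying the H840A substitution. This mutation inactivates the HNH nuclease domain, so the enzyme acts as a nickase that cuts only one strand of the target DNA. The annotation tool reports the Cas9 coding region as overlapping N- and C-terminal portions, but these together represent one continuous gene. According to the plasmid name and purpose statement, a bipartite nuclear localization signal and a 3xFLAG epitope follow Cas9 at its C-terminus, although the catalogue tag field lists the position as N-terminal. A P2A self-cleaving peptide and EGFP come next, so that GFP is produced as a separate protein and marks transfected, expressing cells. The NLS and P2A are not individually annotated but fit the gaps flanking the 3xFLAG feature.

Transcription in mammalian cells is driven by the CMV enhancer/promoter and terminated by the bGH polyadenylation signal. A T7 promoter placed just upstream of the coding sequence allows in vitro synthesis of mRNA. No guide RNA cassette is present, so a guide must be supplied separately. The plasmid was deposited with a study on the evolution of Cas endonucleases inferred from resurrected ancestral proteins, but the record does not state its specific role in that work.
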