Addgene plasmid #185490: pCMV-T7-nSpCas9(H840A)-BPNLS(SV40)-3xFLAG-P2A-EGFP (HES140)
Purpose: CMV and T7 promoter expression plasmid for human codon usage nSpCas9(H840A) with a C-terminal bi-partite NLS, 3x FLAG, and P2A-eGFP
Depositing lab: Benjamin Kleinstiver & Raul Perez-Jimenez. Depositing organization: Massachusetts General Hospital. Publication: Evolution of CRISPR-associated endonucleases as inferred from resurrected proteins. Alonso-Lerma B, Jabalera Y, Samperio S, Morin M, Fernandez A, Hille LT, Silverstein RA, Quesada-Ganuza A, Reifs A, Fernandez-Penalver S, Benitez Y, Soletto L, Gavira JA, Diaz A, Vranken W, Sanchez-Mejias A, Guell M, Mojica FJM, Kleinstiver BP, Moreno-Pelayo MA, Montoliu L, Perez-Jimenez R. Nat Microbiol. 2023 Jan;8(1):77-90. doi: 10.1038/s41564-022-01265-y. Epub 2023 Jan 2. PubMed 36593295.
Backbone
  Vector backbone: JDS246
  Vector type: Mammalian Expression ; in vitro transcription; T7 promoter
Growth in bacteria
  Bacterial resistance: Ampicillin, 100 μg/mL
  Growth temperature: 37°C
  Growth strain: DH5alpha
  Copy number: High Copy
Gene/Insert
  Gene/Insert name: human codon usage nSpCas9(H840A)-BPNLS-P2A-eGFP (alt name: HES140)
  Species: Synthetic
  Mutation: H840A
  Promoter: CMV and T7
  Tag / fusion protein: BPNLS-3xFLAG-P2A-eGFP (N terminal on insert)
  Cloning method: Gibson Cloning
  Sequencing primers: 5′ oBK6928 - CCAAGTCTCCACCCCATTGACG; 3′ oBK219 - GGGAGTGGCACCTTCCAGGGTC
Terms and licenses: Academic/Nonprofit Terms; Industry Terms: Not Available to Industry
Depositor comments: Please visit https://www.biorxiv.org/content/10.1101/2022.03.30.485982v2 for bioRxiv preprint.
How to cite: pCMV-T7-nSpCas9(H840A)-BPNLS(SV40)-3xFLAG-P2A-EGFP (HES140) was a gift from Benjamin Kleinstiver & Raul Perez-Jimenez (Addgene plasmid # 185490 ; http://n2t.net/addgene:185490 ; RRID:Addgene_185490)
